>Addgene plasmid #140182 | pEU3-NII-GLICNot | addgene full sequence | sequence record 300388 | Addgene NGS Result
ACTAGTATGTCCCCTATACTAGGTTATTGGAAAATTAAGGGCCTTGTGCAACCCACTCGACTTCTTTTGG
AATATCTTGAAGAAAAATATGAAGAGCATTTGTATGAGCGCGATGAAGGTGATAAATGGCGAAACAAAAA
GTTTGAATTGGGTTTGGAGTTTCCCAATCTTCCTTATTATATTGATGGTGATGTTAAATTAACACAGTCT
ATGGCCATCATACGTTATATAGCTGACAAGCACAACATGTTGGGTGGTTGTCCAAAAGAGCGTGCAGAGA
TTTCAATGCTTGAAGGAGCGGTTTTGGATATTAGATACGGTGTTTCGAGAATTGCATATAGTAAAGACTT
TGAAACTCTCAAAGTTGATTTTCTTAGCAAGCTACCTGAAATGCTGAAAATGTTCGAAGATCGTTTATGT
CATAAAACATATTTAAATGGTGATCATGTAACCCATCCTGACTTCATGTTGTATGACGCTCTTGATGTTG
TTTTATACATGGACCCAATGTGCCTGGATGCGTTCCCAAAATTAGTTTGTTTTAAAAAACGTATTGAAGC
TATCCCACAAATTGATAAGTACTTGAAATCCAGCAAGTATATAGCATGGCCTTTGCAGGGCTGGCAAGCC
ACGTTTGGTGGTGGCGACCATCCTCCAAAATCGGATGAGAACCTGTACTTCCAATCCAATATTGGAAGTG
GATAACGGATCCATATATAGGGCCCGGGTTATAATTACCTCAGGTCGACGTCCCATGGTTTTGTATAGAA
TTTACGGCTAGCGCCGGATGCGACGCCGGTCGCGTCTTATCCGGCCTTCCTATATCAGGCTGTGTTTAAG
ACGCCGCCGCTTCGCCCAAATCCTTATGCCGGTTCGACGACTGGACAAAATACTGTTTATCTTCCCAGCG
CAGGCAGGTTAATGTACCACCCCAGCAGCAGCCGGTATCCAGCGCGTATATACCTTCCGGCGTACCTTTG
CCCTCCAGCGATGCCCAGTGACCAAAGGCGATGCTGTATTCTTCAGCGACAGGGCCAGGAATCGCAAACC
ACGGTTTCAGTGGGGCAGGGGCCTCTTCCGGCGATTCTTACTAGCTAGTATGCATAGGTGCTGAAATATA
AAGTTTGTGTTTCTAAAACACACGTGGTACGTACGATAACGTACAGTGTTTTTCCCTCCACTTAAATCGA
AGGGTAGTGTCTTGGAGCGCGCGGAGTAAACATATATGGTTCATATATGTCCGTAGGCACGTAAAAAAAG
CGAGGGATTCGAATTCCCCCGGAACCCCCGGTTGGGGCCCACGCCTCGATCGAGCAAAAAAAAAAAAGAA
AAAAAAAAAAAAAAAAAGCTTTCCCGCGGCCAGCTTGGCGTAATCATGGTCATAGCTGTTTCCTGTGTGA
AATTGTTATCCGCTCACAATTCCACACAACATACGAGCCGGAAGCATAAAGTGTAAAGCCTGGGGTGCCT
AATGAGTGAGCTAACTCACATTAATTGCGTTGCGCTCACTGCCCGCTTTCCAGTCGGGAAACCTGTCGTG
CCAGCTGCATTAATGAATCGGCCAACGCGCGGGGAGAGGCGGTTTGCGTATTGGGCGCTCTTCCGCTTCC
TCGCTCACTGACTCGCTGCGCTCGGTCGCTCGGCTGCGGCGAGCGGTATCAGCTCACTCAAAGGCGGTAA
TACGGTTATCCACAGAATCAGGGGATAACGCAGGAAAGAACATGTGAGCAAAAGGCCAGCAAAAGGCCAG
GAACCGTAAAAAGGCCGCGTTGCTGGCGTTTTTCCATAGGCTCCGCCCCCCTGACGAGCATCACAAAAAT
CGACGCTCAAGTCAGAGGTGGCGAAACCCGACAGGACTATAAAGATACCAGGCGTTTCCCCCTGGAAGCT
CCCTCGTGCGCTCTCCTGTTCCGACCCTGCCGCTTACCGGATACCTGTCCGCCTTTCTCCCTTCGGGAAG
CGTGGCGCTTTCTCATAGCTCACGCTGTAGGTATCTCAGTTCGGTGTAGGTCGTTCGCTCCAAGCTGGGC
TGTGTGCACGAACCCCCCGTTCAGCCCGACCGCTGCGCCTTATCCGGTAACTATCGTCTTGAGTCCAACC
CGGTAAGACACGACTTATCGCCACTGGCAGCAGCCACTGGTAACAGGATTAGCAGAGCGAGGTATGTAGG
CGGTGCTACAGAGTTCTTGAAGTGGTGGCCTAACTACGGCTACACTAGAAGAACAGTATTTGGTATCTGC
GCTCTGCTGAAGCCAGTTACCTTCGGAAAAAGAGTTGGTAGCTCTTGATCCGGCAAACAAACCACCGCTG
GTAGCGGTGGTTTTTTTGTTTGCAAGCAGCAGATTACGCGCAGAAAAAAAGGATCTCAAGAAGATCCTTT
GATCTTTTCTACGGGGTCTGACGCTCAGTGGAACGAAAACTCACGTTAAGGGATTTTGGTCATGAGATTA
TCAAAAAGGATCTTCACCTAGATCCTTTTAAATTAAAAATGAAGTTTTAAATCAATCTAAAGTATATATG
AGTAAACTTGGTCTGACAGTTACCAATGCTTAATCAGTGAGGCACCTATCTCAGCGATCTGTCTATTTCG
TTCATCCATAGTTGCCTGACTCCCCGTCGTGTAGATAACTACGATACGGGAGGGCTTACCACCTGGCCCC
AGTGCTGCAATGATACCGCGAGACCCACGCTCACCGGCTCCAGATTTATCAGCAATAAACCAGCCAGCCG
GAAGGGCCGAGCGCAGAAGTGGTCCTGCAACTTTATCCGCCTCCATCCAGTCTATTAATTGTTGCCGGGA
AGCTAGAGTAAGTAGTTCGCCAGTTAATAGTTTGCGCAACGTTGTTGCCATTGCTACAGGCATCGTGGTG
TCACGCTCGTCGTTTGGTATGGCTTCATTCAGCTCCGGTTCCCAACGATCAAGGCGAGTTACATGATCCC
CCATGTTGTGCAAAAAAGCGGTTAGCTCCTTCGGTCCTCCGATCGTTGTCAGAAGTAAGTTGGCCGCAGT
GTTATCACTCATGGTTATGGCAGCACTGCATAATTCTCTTACTGTCATGCCATCCGTAAGATGCTTTTCT
GTGACTGGTGAGTACTCAACCAAGTCATTCTGAGAATAGTGTATGCGGCCGCCGAGTTGCTCTTGCCCGG
CGTCAATACGGGATAATACCGCGCCACATAGCAGAACTTTAAAAGTGCTCATCATTGGAAAACGTTCTTC
GGGGCGAAAACTCTCAAGGATCTTACCGCTGTTGAGATCCAGTTCGATGTAACCCACTCGTGCACCCAAC
TGATCTTCAGCATCTTTTACTTTCACCAGCGTTTCTGGGTGAGCAAAAACAGGAAGGCAAAATGCCGCAA
AAAAGGGAATAAGGGCGACACGGAAATGTTGAATACTCATACTCTTCCTTTTTCAATGTTATGAAGCATT
TATCAGGGTTATTGTCTCATGAGCGGATACATATTTGAATGTATTTAGAAAAATAAACAAATAGGGGTTC
CGCGCACATTTCCCCGAAAAGTGCCACCTGACGTCTAAGAAACCATTATTATCATGACATTAACCTATAA
AAATAGGCGTATCACGAGGCCCTTTCGTCTCGCGCGTTTCGGTGATGACGGTGAAAACCTCTGACACATG
CAGCTCCCGGAGACGGTCACAGCTTGTCTGTAAGCGGATGCCGGGAGCAGACAAGCCCGTCAGGGCGCGT
CAGCGGGTGTTGGCGGGTGTCGGGGCTGGCTTAACTATGCGGCATCAGAGCAGATTGTACTGAGAGTGCA
CCATTCGACGCTCTCCCTTATGCGACTCCTGCATTAGGAAGCAGCCCAGTAGTAGGTTGAGGCCGTTGAG
CACCGCCGCCGCAAGGAATGGTGCATGCAAGGAGATGGCGCCCAACAGTCCCCCGGCCACGGGGCCTGCC
ACCATACCCACGCCGAAACAAGCGCTCATGAGCCCGAAGTGGCGAGCCCGATCTTCCCCATCGGTGATGT
CGGCGATATAGGCGCCAGCAACCGCACCTGTGGCGCCGGTGATGCCGGCCACGATGCGTCCGGCGTAGAG
GATCTGGCTAGCGATGACCCTGCTGATTGGTTCGCTGACCATTTCCGGGTGCGGGACGGCGTTACCAGAA
ACTCAGAAGGTTCGTCCAACCAAACCGACTCTGGCGGCAGTTTACGAGAGAGATGATAGGGTCTGCTTCA
GTAAGCCAGATGCTACACAATTAGGCTTGTACATACTGTCGTTAGAACGCGGCTACAATTAATACATAAC
CTTATGTATCATACACATACGTAATACGACTCACTATAGGGTACACGGAATTCGCGTTTTTATTTTTAAT
TTTCTTTCAAATACTTCTAGCTAGAGTATTTTTACAACAATTACCAACAACAACAACAAACAACAACAAC
ATTACATTTTACATTCTACAACTACAGAT
Features (pLannotate 1.2.2; 16 found; start..end, strand, type, name):
      7..660     +  CDS            GST26_SCHJA: Experimental evidence at protein level: Swiss-Prot protein existence level 1. GST isoenzymes appear to play a central role in the parasite detoxification system. Other functions are also suspected including a role in increasing the solubility of haematin in the parasite gut. From Schistosoma japonicum (Blood fluke).
    839..1087    -  CDS            apaH (fragment): APAH_ECOLI - Experimental evidence at protein level: Swiss-Prot protein existence level 1. Hydrolyzes diadenosine 5',5'''-P1,P4-tetraphosphate to yield ADP. From Escherichia coli (strain K12).
   1164..1194    +  ncRNA          TMV UPD-PK3: Accession: RF01072 - Pseudoknot of upstream pseudoknot domain (UPD) of the 3'UTR
   1196..1262    +  ncRNA          TLS-PK2: Accession: RF01077 - Pseudoknot of tRNA-like structure
   1320..1343    -  promoter       URA3 promoter (fragment): S. cerevisiae URA3
   1403..1419    -  protein_bind   lac operator: The lac repressor binds to the lac operator to inhibit transcription in E. coli. This inhibition can be relieved by adding lactose or isopropyl-β-D-thiogalactopyranoside (IPTG). lac repressor encoded by lacI
   1427..1457    -  promoter       lac promoter: promoter for the E. coli lac operon
   1472..1493    -  protein_bind   CAP binding site: CAP binding activates transcription in the presence of cAMP. E. coli catabolite activator protein
   1506..1598    -  CDS            lacI (fragment): lac repressor; lacI; The lac repressor binds to the lac operator to inhibit transcription in E. coli. This inhibition can be relieved by adding lactose or isopropyl-β-D-thiogalactopyranoside (IPTG).
   1781..2369    -  rep_origin     ori: high-copy-number ColE1/pMB1/pBR322/pUC origin of replication
   2540..3400    -  CDS            AmpR: β-lactamase; bla; confers resistance to ampicillin, carbenicillin, and related antibiotics
   3401..3504    -  promoter       AmpR promoter: bla
   3599..3634    +  CDS            rop (fragment): Rop protein, which maintains plasmids at low copy number; rop
   3736..3784    +  misc_feature   bom (fragment): basis of mobility region from pBR322
   3785..4064    -  CDS            TcR (fragment): tetracycline efflux protein; tet; confers resistance to tetracycline
   4292..4310    +  promoter       T7 promoter: promoter for bacteriophage T7 RNA polymerase
