[The description below was written by a language model from this plasmid's Addgene catalogue record and pLannotate feature annotations shown in this document.]
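Description:
pEU3-NII-GLICNot is an empty-backbone expression vector of about 4.4 kb, designed for producing recombinant proteins in a wheat germ-based cell-free translation system rather than in living cells. It is propagated in E. coli as a high-copy plasmid, using a ColE1/pUC-type origin of replication and an ampicillin resistance cassette (β-lactamase under its own promoter). The annotation also picks up several short remnants, including fragments of rop, bom, the tetracycline resistance gene, lacI, apaH and a URA3 promoter, together with a lac promoter/operator and CAP site. These appear to be leftovers of earlier backbones or chance matches rather than functional parts of the expression unit.

The expression cassette begins with a bacteriophage T7 promoter, which allows in vitro transcription of mRNA by T7 RNA polymerase. In the circular map, the promoter lies shortly upstream of the Schistosoma japonicum glutathione S-transferase coding sequence, which supplies an N-terminal GST tag for affinity purification or detection of the fused protein. Genes of interest are inserted downstream of GST by ligation-independent cloning, and the record notes the presence of a NotI site, although neither the cloning site nor the NotI site is annotated in the feature table. Further downstream, the table lists tobacco mosaic virus 3′UTR elements, namely a pseudoknot from the upstream pseudoknot domain and one from the tRNA-like structure. These probably act as a 3′ untranslated region supporting the transcript in the plant-derived extract, though the record does not state their role. Any 5′ translational enhancer between the T7 promoter and GST is likewise not annotated. The vector belongs to a family of wheat germ cell-free expression plasmids carrying different affinity tags.
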