Addgene plasmid #140182: pEU3-NII-GLICNot
Purpose: (Empty Backbone) Used for producing recombinant proteins by wheat germ-based cell-free translation, contains T7 promoter, GST-tag and NotI site
Depositing lab: Tamás Mészáros. Depositing organization: Semmelweis University. Publication: A novel family of expression vectors with multiple affinity tags for wheat germ cell-free protein expression. Nagy SK, Kallai BM, Andras J, Meszaros T. BMC Biotechnol. 2020 Mar 14;20(1):17. doi: 10.1186/s12896-020-00610-5. PubMed 32169064.
Backbone
  Vector backbone: pEU3-NII-GLICNot
  Backbone size (bp): 4444
  Vector type: expression vector for a cell-free system
  Promoter: T7
  Tag / fusion protein: GST (N terminal on insert)
Growth in bacteria
  Bacterial resistance: Ampicillin, 100 μg/mL
  Growth temperature: 37°C
  Growth strain: DH5alpha
  Copy number: High Copy
Gene/Insert
  Cloning method: Ligation Independent Cloning
  Sequencing primers: 5′ CACTATAGGGTACACGGAATTCGC; 3′ TATAGGAAGGCCGGATAAGACG
Terms and licenses: Academic/Nonprofit Terms; Industry Terms: Not Available to Industry
How to cite: pEU3-NII-GLICNot was a gift from Tamás Mészáros (Addgene plasmid # 140182 ; http://n2t.net/addgene:140182 ; RRID:Addgene_140182)
